Addgene plasmid #44345: pMX-mTAF4b
Depositing lab: Marc Timmers. Depositing organization: University Medical Centre Utrecht. Publication: A central role for TFIID in the pluripotent transcription circuitry. Pijnappel WW, Esch D, Baltissen MP, Wu G, Mischerikow N, Bergsma AJ, van der Wal E, Han DW, Bruch Hv, Moritz S, Lijnzaad P, Altelaar AF, Sameith K, Zaehres H, Heck AJ, Holstege FC, Scholer HR, Timmers HT. Nature. 2013 Mar 28;495(7442):516-9. doi: 10.1038/nature11970. Epub 2013 Mar 17. PubMed 23503660.
Backbone
  Vector backbone: pMX
  Total vector size (bp): 7544
  Vector type: Mammalian Expression, Retroviral
Growth in bacteria
  Bacterial resistance: Ampicillin, 100 μg/mL
  Growth temperature: 37°C
  Growth strain: Stbl3
  Growth instructions: Standard growth
  Copy number: Unknown
Gene/Insert
  Gene/Insert name: TAF4b (alt name: TBP-associated factor 4b)
  Species: M. musculus (mouse)
  Insert size (bp): 2550
  GenBank ID: NM_001100449.1
  Entrez Gene: Taf4b (a.k.a. 105kDa, 2610524B04Rik, 4932409F03Rik, AW987595, TAFII-105, TAFII105, Taf2c2)
  Promoter: LTR
  Tag / fusion protein: flag and SBP (N terminal on insert)
  Cloning method: Restriction Enzyme; 5′ cloning site Not1 (not destroyed); 3′ cloning site Sal1 (not destroyed)
  Sequencing primers: 5′ pBMN_5_primer; 3′ -
Terms and licenses: Academic/Nonprofit Terms; Industry Terms: Not Available to Industry
Depositor comments: There is a 5aa deletion in the full plasmid seq compared to NM_001100449.1.
How to cite: pMX-mTAF4b was a gift from Marc Timmers (Addgene plasmid # 44345 ; http://n2t.net/addgene:44345 ; RRID:Addgene_44345)
