[The description below was written by a language model from this plasmid's Addgene catalogue record and pLannotate feature annotations shown in this document.]
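Description:
pMX-mTAF4b is a 7,544 bp Moloney murine leukemia virus (MMLV)-based retroviral vector built on the pMX backbone for stable expression of mouse TAF4b (TBP-associated factor 4b, also called TAFII105) in mammalian cells. In bacteria it is maintained through a high-copy ColE1/pUC-type origin and selected with ampicillin via the β-lactamase gene and its own promoter. A short lacI fragment next to the origin is a backbone remnant with no evident function.

The retroviral cassette is framed by MMLV long terminal repeats. The 5′ LTR serves as the promoter for both the packageable genomic RNA and insert expression. Downstream lie the MMLV Ψ packaging signal, extended by a truncated gag segment lacking its start codon, and a pol region carrying the splice acceptor; these elements support efficient encapsidation and expression of the downstream gene. Because no functional viral genes are annotated, packaging functions have to be provided in trans. The 2,550 bp Taf4b coding sequence was cloned between NotI and SalI sites, both retained, and is fused at its N terminus to a 3xFLAG epitope (with an enterokinase cleavage site) followed by a streptavidin-binding peptide. This tandem tag allows immunodetection and affinity purification of the protein and its associated complexes. Part of the 3′ LTR region is annotated as a ΔU3 fragment, but it directly abuts a further LTR annotation, so the two may together represent a single 3′ LTR. The depositor notes a five-amino-acid deletion relative to the reference transcript.

TAF4b is a cell type-specific subunit of the general transcription factor TFIID. The construct comes from a study of TFIID's role in the pluripotency transcription circuitry, which fits its use for retroviral delivery of tagged TAF4b into mouse cells. No mammalian selection marker or reporter is annotated.
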