Features (pLannotate 1.2.2; 15 found; start..end, strand, type, name):
     22..615     +  LTR            LTR: long terminal repeat from Moloney murine leukemia virus
    678..877     +  misc_feature   MMLV Ψ: packaging signal of Moloney murine leukemia virus (MMLV)
    929..1017    +  misc_feature   MESV Ψ (fragment): packaging signal of murine embryonic stem cell virus
   1094..1510    +  CDS            gag (truncated): truncated Moloney murine leukemia virus (MMLV) gag gene lacking the start codon
   1520..1894    +  misc_feature   pol region: Moloney murine leukemia virus (MMLV) pol region containing the splice acceptor site
   2077..2142    +  CDS            3xFLAG: three tandem FLAG® epitope tags, followed by an enterokinase cleavage site
   2161..2274    +  CDS            SBP: streptavidin-binding peptide selected from a peptide library; binds streptavidin with nanomolar affinity (Keefe et al., 2001)
   2311..4860    +  CDS            Taf4b: TAF4B_MOUSE - Also known as Taf2c2, Tafii105. Experimental evidence at protein level: Swiss-Prot protein existence level 1. Cell type-specific subunit of the general transcription factor TFIID that may function as a gene-selective coactivator in certain cells. TFIID is a multimeric protein complex that plays a central role in mediating promoter responses to various activators asond repressors. TAF4B is a transcriptional coactivator of the p65/RELA NF-kappa-B subunit. Involved in the activation of a subset of antiapoptotic genes including TNFAIP3. Through interaction with OCBA/POU2AF1, acts as
   4864..4884    +  misc_feature   MCS (fragment): pBluescript multiple cloning site
   4927..5048    +  LTR            3' LTR (ΔU3) (fragment): self-inactivating 3' long terminal repeat (LTR) from Moloney murine leukemia virus
   5049..5518    +  LTR            LTR: long terminal repeat from Moloney murine leukemia virus
   5584..5636    -  CDS            lacI (fragment): lac repressor; lacI; The lac repressor binds to the lac operator to inhibit transcription in E. coli. This inhibition can be relieved by adding lactose or isopropyl-β-D-thiogalactopyranoside (IPTG).
   5819..6407    -  rep_origin     ori: high-copy-number ColE1/pMB1/pBR322/pUC origin of replication
   6571..7431    -  CDS            AmpR: β-lactamase; bla; confers resistance to ampicillin, carbenicillin, and related antibiotics
   7432..7536    -  promoter       AmpR promoter: bla
>Addgene plasmid #44345 | pMX-mTAF4b | depositor full sequence | sequence record 60342 | pMX-mTAF4b sequence 7544 bps
CCCGAAAAGTGCCACCTGCATAATGAAAGACCCCACCTGTAGGTTTGGCAAGCTAGCTTAAGTAACGCCA
TTTTGCAAGGCATGGAAAAATACATAACTGAGAATAGAAAAGTTCAGATCAAGGTCAGGAACAGATGGAA
CAGCTGAATATGGGCCAAACAGGATATCTGTGGTAAGCAGTTCCTGCCCCGGCTCAGGGCCAAGAACAGA
TGGAACAGCTGAATATGGGCCAAACAGGATATCTGTGGTAAGCAGTTCCTGCCCCGGCTCAGGGCCAAGA
ACAGATGGTCCCCAGATGCGGTCCAGCCCTCAGCAGTTTCTAGAGAACCATCAGATGTTTCCAGGGTGCC
CCAAGGACCTGAAATGACCCTGTGCCTTATTTGAACTAACCAATCAGTTCGCTTCTCGCTTCTGTTCGCG
CGCTTCTGCTCCCCGAGCTCAATAAAAGAGCCCACAACCCCTCACTCGGCGCGCCAGTCCTCCGATTGAC
TGAGTCGCCCGGGTACCCGTGTATCCAATAAACCCTCTTGCAGTTGCATCCGACTTGTGGTCTCGCTGTT
CCTTGGGAGGGTCTCCTCTGAGTGATTGACTACCCGTCAGCGGGGGTCTTTCATTTGGGGGCTCGTCCGG
GATCGGGAGACCCCTGCCCAGGGACCACCGACCCACCACCGGGAGGTAAGCTGGCCAGCAACTTATCTGT
GTCTGTCCGATTGTCTAGTGTCTATGACTGATTTTATGCGCCTGCGTCGGTACTAGTTAGCTAACTAGCT
CTGTATCTGGCGGACCCGTGGTGGAACTGACGAGTTCGGAACACCCGGCCGCAACCCTGGGAGACGTCCC
AGGGACTTCGGGGGCCGTTTTTGTGGCCCGACCTGAGTCCAAAAATCCCGATCGTTTTGGACTCTTTGGT
GCACCCCCCTAATAGGAGGGATATGTGGTTCTGGTAGGAGACGAGAACCTAAAACAGTTCCCGCCTCCGT
CTGAATTTTTGCTTTCGGTTTGGGACCGAAGCCGCGCCGCGCGTCTTGTCTGCTGCAGCATCGTTCTGTG
TTGTCTCTGTCTGACTGTGTTTCTGTATTTGTCTGAAAATTAGGGCCAGACTGTTACCACTCCCTTAAGT
TTGACCTTAGGTCACTGGAAAGATGTCGAGCGGATCGCTCACAACCAGTCGGTAGATGTCAAGAAGAGAC
GTTGGGTTACCTTCTGCTCTGCAGAATGGCCAACCTTTAACGTCGGATGGCCGCGAGACGGCACCTTTAA
CCGAGACCTCATCACCCAGGTTAAGATCAAGGTCTTTTCACCTGGCCCGCATGGACACCCAGACCAGGTC
CCCTACATCGTGACCTGGGAAGCCTTGGCTTTTGACCCCCCTCCCTGGGTCAAGCCCTTTGTACACCCTA
AGCCTCCGCCTCCTCTTCCTCCATCCGCCCCGTCTCTCCCCCTTGAACCTCCTCGTTCGACCCCGCCTCG
ATCCTCCCTTTATCCAGCCCTCACTCCTTCTCTAGGCGCCCCCATATGGCCATATGAGATCTTATATGGG
GCACCCCCGCCCCTTGTAAACTTCCCTGACCCTGACATGACAAGAGTTACTAACAGCCCCTCTCTCCAAG
CTCACTTACAGGCTCTCTACTTAGTCCAGCACGAAGTCTGGAGACCTCTGGCGGCAGCCTACCAAGAACA
ACTGGACCGACCGGTGGTACCTCACCCTTACCGAGTCGGCGACACAGTGTGGGTCCGCCGACACCAGACT
AAGAACCTAGAACCTCGCTGGAAAGGACCTTACACAGTCCTGCTGACCACCCCCACCGCCCTCAAAGTAG
ACGGCATCGCAGCTTGGATACACGCCGCCCACGTGAAGGCTGCCGACCCCGGGGGTGGACCATCCTCTAG
ACTGCCGGATCTAGCTAGTTAATTAAGGATCCCAGTGTGGTGGTACGGGAATTCCAGCTGAGCGCCGGTC
GCTACCATTACCAGTTGGTCTGGTGTCAAAAATAATAATAACCGGGCAGGCCATGTCTGCCCGTATTTCG
CGTAAGGAAATCCATTATGTACTATTTAAACTCGAGCGGCCGCATGGACTACAAAGACCATGACGGTGAT
TATAAAGATCATGACATCGACTACAAGGATGACGATGACAAGGGAAGCGGTAGCGGTACCATGGACGAGA
AGACCACCGGCTGGCGGGGCGGCCACGTGGTGGAGGGCCTGGCCGGCGAGCTGGAGCAGCTGCGGGCCAG
GCTGGAGCACCACCCTCAGGGCCAGCGGGAGCCCTCCGGCGGCTGCAAGCTGGGCGCCCGGGCGGATCCC
ATGCCGGCGGGCCTCACGGAGCCGGCCGGCGCCGCTGCTCCTGTAGTCTCGAGCGCGTCGGGGGCCGTGA
CCATGGCTCCGGTCGCCGCGCTGCCCGTCCGGGTGGAGGGCACCCCGGTGGCCCTGGGCCCTGTGACTAA
GGCTCCTGTCAGTGTTTGCGTGGAGTCTGTGGCGCCCCAGCCCTTGCCAGCCCCAGTGGGGACTCTAGTG
ACCAAAGTGGTTCCTGTCACTGCCCTTCCTAAACTCGGCAGCCCTAGGCTGCCCGCTCCTCAGATAGTCA
CCGTGAAAACGCCGGGCACCACGACAATCCAACTACCGGCTAATTTGCAGCTTCCTCCAGGAACAGTTTT
GATCAAAAGTAACAGTGGTCAGTTGATGCTGGTATCGCCTCAGCAAGCTGTAACAGGAGCCAAGACCACA
AGTAACATAACTCCAAGACCAGCAGTACCAGCAAACACTCAAACAGTAAAGATCTGTACAGTGCCGAATT
CTAGCTCACAATTAATGAAGAAAGTAACAGTGGCGCCTGTTAAAAATTTGACACAGATAGGAACTACTGT
GGCAACCACTGCCTCCAGTACTTCCTCAGGACAACCTGTGGCTCTACCAAGCAGTGTCATCACAGTTACT
CCTGCAAAGCTGGTGAATACTGTATCCACCCTGAAGTCATCAAGTTTGGGAGTGTTATCTACCCCCTCAA
ATGACGCACGTCTCAAAGCTGAGACTTCAGTAGCTGCTCAGACTGCTCTTCCTCCGACAGTGCTAGAAAA
TGTGAAAAAATGTAAAAACTTCCTTTCAATGTTAATAAAACTAGCATGTAGTGGATCACAGTCTCCAGAA
ATGGGGCAGAATGTGAAGAGGCTGGTGGAGCAGCTTTTGGATGCAGAAATTGAAGCAGAAGAGTTTACTA
GGAAACTGTATATTGAACTCAAGTCTGCACCTCAGCCGCACCTCGTCCCTTTTCTTAAGAAGAGTGTGGT
TGCCCTAAGACAGCTTCTTCCAAATTCCCAGAGCTTCATTGAGAACTGTGTGAAGGAAGTTTCTGGTGAT
GTGGTCATTTCCTCCTGTACCATGACAACAGCAACGTCTCCTGTGGTGACAAGTACAGTTTCCCCAGTCC
TTGTGTCTGGAGCAACAGCACCCAGAACTCTGTCTGTTCAGCAGACCCTGAATCCACTTGCTGGTCCAGG
AGTAGCAAACACTGGAGTTGTGACACTGCATTCTGTTGCCCCAGCTGCTGCAACAGGAGGTACGACAGCT
GCAACTGTTTTGCTTCAAACTTCAAAACCACTAACAACATCAGTACCAAATACAGTGGCAGCAGTGTCCC
TTCAGCCTGAGAATCCAGTTGTGTCTGGGGCAGCAGTAACACTGGCTATTCCATCAGCAACTTTTGGAGA
AGCGTCCGCTACACCTCTTTGTCTTCCATCTGCGAAGCCTGCCATTACCTCTGCTGGGACCAAAGCTGAT
AAACCTGCCATTGGCACTCCAGTCCAGATCGTTACACAACCGAGCACCCTCCTTCCACAGGCGGCTGGCA
TTCCACAGACAGCCAAAGTCAAGCAACTAGTTGTACAGCAGCCTTCAGGAAGCAGTGTGAATCATGTGAC
CTCCATTTCCCATTCCTCACCATTGAGCACTCAGAACTGTGGGCAGAAGACACCAGTAAATGCTGTGATG
CCTACTACTTCCATCATAAAGCAAATTACTCTGCCTGGAAATAAACTTTTGTCGCTTCAAGCTCAAAGAT
CTTCTATTCAGAGCAATAAAATAAAAGAGAATGGACCAACATGCTTCAGAGGTGAAGATGACATCAATGA
TGTGACTTTCATGGCAGAGGTCAACCTTGATGAAGAAAATGCCTGCATCTTAGCAGCACATTCTGACTTT
GTTGGCACACTTATTCAGTCATGTAAAGAAGAACCATTCCTTGTCATTGGAGCTCTACAGAAGAGAATTT
TAGACATTGGTAAAAAGCATGACATTACAGAACTTAACTCTGATGCTGTGAACTTGATCTCCCATGCAAC
ACAGGAGAGATTACGAGGCCTTCTAGAGAAACTAACTACAATTGCTCAGCATCGAATGACTATTTACAAG
GGAAGTGAAAATTATATCTTGTCTACTGATACCAGATCACAGCTCAAATTTCTTGAAAAGCTCGATCAGT
TGGAGAAACAGAGGAAGGATTTAGAAGAAAGAGAGATGTTACTAAAGGCAGCCAAGAGTCGCTCCAATAA
AGAAGATCCAGAGCAGCTGAGATTAAAACAAAAAGCCAAAGAGTTGCAGCAGTTGGAGCTTGCCCAGATC
CAGTACAGAGATGCTAATCTCACAGCTCTTGCAGCTATTGGACCAAGGAAGAAGAGACCACTAGAATCAG
GAAATGAGAGCTTCAAAGATAACCCTTCTACTTCTGGGACTTCCAGCCTAACAGCCACCAAACCATTTCG
TCCAAGAATCACAAGAATCTGCCTCAGGGATTTGATATTCTGTATGGAACAGGAAAGAGAGATGAAGTAT
TCTCGAGCCCTATACCTTGCCCTTCTTAAGTGAAAGCTTATCGATACCGTCGACGATAAAATAAAAGATT
TTATTTAGTCTCCAGAAAAAGGGGGGAATGAAAGACCCCACCTGTAGGTTTGGCAAGCTAGCTTAAGTAA
CGCCATTTTGCAAGGCATGGAAAAATACATAACTGAGAATAGAGAAGTTCAGATCAAGGTCAGGAACAGA
TGGAACAGCTGAATATGGGCCAAACAGGATATCTGTGGTAAGCAGTTCCTGCCCCGGCTCAGGGCCAAGA
ACAGATGGAACAGCTGAATATGGGCCAAACAGGATATCTGTGGTAAGCAGTTCCTGCCCCGGCTCAGGGC
CAAGAACAGATGGTCCCCAGATGCGGTCCAGCCCTCAGCAGTTTCTAGAGAACCATCAGATGTTTCCAGG
GTGCCCCAAGGACCTGAAATGACCCTGTGCCTTATTTGAACTAACCAATCAGTTCGCTTCTCGCTTCTGT
TCGCGCGCTTCTGCTCCCCGAGCTCAATAAAAGAGCCCACAACCCCTCACTCGGGGCGCCAGTCCTCCGA
TTGACTGAGTCGCCCGGGTACCCGTGTATCCAATAAACCCTCTTGCAGTTGCATCCGACTTGTGGTCTCG
CTGTTCCTTGGGAGGGTCTCCTCTGAGTGATTGACTACCCGTCAGCGGGGGTCTTTCACATGCAGCATGT
ATCAAAATTAATTTGGTTTTTTTTCTTAAGTATTTACATTAAATGGCCATAGTTGCATTAATGAATCGGC
CAACGCGCGGGGAGAGGCGGTTTGCGTATTGGGCGCTCTTCCGCTTCCTCGCTCACTGACTCGCTGCGCT
CGGTCGTTCGGCTGCGGCGAGCGGTATCAGCTCACTCAAAGGCGGTAATACGGTTATCCACAGAATCAGG
GGATAACGCAGGAAAGAACATGTGAGCAAAAGGCCAGCAAAAGGCCAGGAACCGTAAAAAGGCCGCGTTG
CTGGCGTTTTTCCATAGGCTCCGCCCCCCTGACGAGCATCACAAAAATCGACGCTCAAGTCAGAGGTGGC
GAAACCCGACAGGACTATAAAGATACCAGGCGTTTCCCCCTGGAAGCTCCCTCGTGCGCTCTCCTGTTCC
GACCCTGCCGCTTACCGGATACCTGTCCGCCTTTCTCCCTTCGGGAAGCGTGGCGCTTTCTCATAGCTCA
CGCTGTAGGTATCTCAGTTCGGTGTAGGTCGTTCGCTCCAAGCTGGGCTGTGTGCACGAACCCCCCGTTC
AGCCCGACCGCTGCGCCTTATCCGGTAACTATCGTCTTGAGTCCAACCCGGTAAGACACGACTTATCGCC
ACTGGCAGCAGCCACTGGTAACAGGATTAGCAGAGCGAGGTATGTAGGCGGTGCTACAGAGTTCTTGAAG
TGGTGGCCTAACTACGGCTACACTAGAAGAACAGTATTTGGTATCTGCGCTCTGCTGAAGCCAGTTACCT
TCGGAAAAAGAGTTGGTAGCTCTTGATCCGGCAAACAAACCACCGCTGGTAGCGGTGGTTTTTTTGTTTG
CAAGCAGCAGATTACGCGCAGAAAAAAAGGATCTCAAGAAGATCCTTTGATCTTTTCTACGGGGTCTGAC
GCTCAGTGGAACGAAAACTCACGTTAAGGGATTTTGGTCATGAGATTATCAAAAAGGATCTTCACCTAGA
TCCTTTTGCGGCCGGCCGCAAATCAATCTAAAGTATATATGAGTAAACTTGGTCTGACAGTTACCAATGC
TTAATCAGTGAGGCACCTATCTCAGCGATCTGTCTATTTCGTTCATCCATAGTTGCCTGACTCCCCGTCG
TGTAGATAACTACGATACGGGAGGGCTTACCATCTGGCCCCAGTGCTGCAATGATACCGCGAGACCCACG
CTCACCGGCTCCAGATTTATCAGCAATAAACCAGCCAGCCGGAAGGGCCGAGCGCAGAAGTGGTCCTGCA
ACTTTATCCGCCTCCATCCAGTCTATTAATTGTTGCCGGGAAGCTAGAGTAAGTAGTTCGCCAGTTAATA
GTTTGCGCAACGTTGTTGCCATTGCTACAGGCATCGTGGTGTCACGCTCGTCGTTTGGTATGGCTTCATT
CAGCTCCGGTTCCCAACGATCAAGGCGAGTTACATGATCCCCCATGTTGTGCAAAAAAGCGGTTAGCTCC
TTCGGTCCTCCGATCGTTGTCAGAAGTAAGTTGGCCGCAGTGTTATCACTCATGGTTATGGCAGCACTGC
ATAATTCTCTTACTGTCATGCCATCCGTAAGATGCTTTTCTGTGACTGGTGAGTACTCAACCAAGTCATT
CTGAGAATAGTGTATGCGGCGACCGAGTTGCTCTTGCCCGGCGTCAATACGGGATAATACCGCGCCACAT
AGCAGAACTTTAAAAGTGCTCATCATTGGAAAACGTTCTTCGGGGCGAAAACTCTCAAGGATCTTACCGC
TGTTGAGATCCAGTTCGATGTAACCCACTCGTGCACCCAACTGATCTTCAGCATCTTTTACTTTCACCAG
CGTTTCTGGGTGAGCAAAAACAGGAAGGCAAAATGCCGCAAAAAAGGGAATAAGGGCGACACGGAAATGT
TGAATACTCATACTCTTCCTTTTTCAATATTATTGAAGCATTTATCAGGGTTATTGTCTCATGAGCGGAT
ACATATTTGAATGTATTTAGAAAAATAAACAAATAGGGGTTCCGCGCACATTTC
