>Addgene plasmid #44345 | pMX-mTAF4b | addgene partial sequence | sequence record 63887 | pBMN5 5'-GCTTGGATACACGCCGC-3'
CATCCTCTAGACTGCCGGATCTAGCTAGTTAATTAAGGATCCCAGTGTGGTGGTACGGGAATTCCAGCTG
AGCGCCGGTCGCTACCATTACCAGTTGGTCTGGTGTCAAAAATAATAATAACCGGGCAGGCCATGTCTGC
CCGTATTTCGCGTAAGGAAATCCATTATGTACTATTTAAACTCGAGCGGCCGCATGGACTACAAAGACCA
TGACGGTGATTATAAAGATCATGACATCGACTACAAGGATGACGATGACAAGGGAAGCGGTAGCGGTACC
ATGGACGAGAAGACCACCGGCTGGCGGGGCGGCCACGTGGTGGAGGGCCTGGCCGGCGAGCTGGAGCAGC
TGCGGGCCAGGCTGGAGCACCACCCTCAGGGCCAGCGGGAGCCCTCCGGCGGCTGCAAGCTGGGCGCCCG
GGCGGATCCCATGCCGGCGGGCCTCACGGAGCCGGCCGGCGCCGCTGCTCCTGTAGTCTCGAGCGCGTCG
GGGGCCGTGACCATGGCTCCGGTCGCCGCGCTGCCCGTCCGGGTGGAGGGCACCCCGGTGGCCCTGGGCC
CTGTGACTAAGGCTCCTGTCAGTGTTTGCGTGGAGTCTGTGGCGCCCCAGCCCTTGCCAGCCCCAGTGGG
GACTCTAGTGACCAAAGTGGTTCCTGTCACTGCCCTTCCTAAACTCGGCAGCCCTAGGCTGCCCGCTCCT
CAGATAGTCACCGTGAAAACGCCGGGCACCACGACAATCCAACTACCGGCTAATTTGCAGCTTCCTCCAG
GAACAGTTTTGATCAAAAGTAACAGTGGTCAGTTGATGCTGGTATCGCCTCAGCAAGCTGTAACAGGAGC
CAAGACCACAAGTAACATAACTCCAAGACCAGCAGTACCAGCAAACACTCAAACAGTAAAGATCTGTACA
GTGCCGAATTCTAGCTCACAATTAATGAAGAAAGTAACAGTGGCGCCTGTTAAAAATTTGACACA
